>Addgene plasmid #37631 | pMAX-DEST | addgene partial sequence | sequence record 72300 | CMV-F 5'-CGCAAATGGGCGGTAGGCGTG-3'
GTGAACCGTCAGATCACTAGTAGCTTTATTGCGGTAGTTTATCACAGTTAAATTGCTAACGCAGTCAGTG
CTCGACTGATCACAGGTAAGTATCAAGGTTACAAGACAGGTTTAAGGAGGCCAATAGAAACTGGGCTTGT
CGAGACAGAGAAGATTCTTGCGTTTCTGATAGGCACCTATTGGTCTTACTGACATCCACTTTGCCTTTCT
CTCCACAGGGGTACCGAAGCCGCTAGTCCAGTGTGGTGGAATTCTGCAGATATCAACAAGTTTGTACAAA
AAAGCTGAACGAGAAACGTAAAATGATATAAATATCAATATATTAAATTAGATTTTGCATAAAAAACAGA
CTACATAATACTGTAAAACACAACATATCCAGTCACTATGGCGGCCGCATTAGGCACCCCAGGCTTTACA
CTTTATGCTTCCGGCTCGTATAATGTGTGGATTTTGAGTTAGGATCCGTCGAGATTTTCAGGAGCTAAGG
AAGCTAAAATGGAGAAAAAAATCACTGGATATACCACCGTTGATATATCCCAATGGCATCGTAAAGAACA
TTTTGAGGCATTTCAGTCAGTTGCTCAATGTACCTATAACCAGACCGTTCAGCTGGATATTACGGCCTTT
TTAAAGACCGTAAAGAAAAATAAGCACAAGTTTTATCCGGCCTTTATTCACATTCTTGCCCGCCTGATGA
ATGCTCATCCGGAATTCCGTATGGCAATGAAAGACGGTGAGCTGGTGATATGGGATAGTGTTCACCCTTG
TTACACCGTTTTCCATGAGCAAACTGAAACGTTTTCATCGCTCTGGAGTGAATACCACGACGATTTCCGG
CAGTTTTCTACACATATATTCGCAAGATGTGGCGTGTTACGGTGAAAACCTGG
