>Addgene plasmid #37631 | pMAX-DEST | addgene partial sequence | sequence record 72332 | V5-rev 5'-ACCGAGGAGAGGGTTAGGGAT-3'
GAACTCGAGCGGCCGCCACTGTGCTGGATATCAACCACTTTGTACAAGAAAGCTGAACGAGAAACGTAAA
ATGATATAAATATCAATATATTAAATTAGATTTTGCATAAAAAACAGACTACATAATACTGTAAAACACA
ACATATCCAGTCACTATGGTCGACCTGCAGACTGGCTGTGTATAAGGGAGCCTGACATTTATATTCCCCA
GAACATCAGGTTAATGGCGTTTTTGATGTCATTTTCGCGGTGGCTGAGATCAGCCACTTCTTCCCCGATA
ACGGAGACCGGCACACTGGCCATATCGGTGGTCATCATGCGCCAGCTTTCATCCCCGATATGCACCACCG
GGTAAAGTTCACGGGAGACTTTATCTGACAGCAGACGTGCACTGGCCAGGGGGATCACCATCCGTCGCCC
GGGCGTGTCAATAATATCACTCTGTACATCCACAAACAGACGATAACGGCTCTCTCTTTTATAGGTGTAA
ACCTTAAACTGCATTTCACCAGCCCCTGTTCTCGTCAGCAAAAGAGCCGTTCATTTCAATAAACCGGGCG
ACCTCAGCCATCCCTTCCTGATTTTCCGCTTTCCAGCGTTCGGCACGCAGACGACGGGCTTCATTCTGCA
TGGTTGTGCTTACCAGACCGGAGATATTGACATCATATATGCCTTGAGCAACTGATAGCTGTCGCTGTCA
ACTGTCACTGTAATACGCTGCTTCATAGCATACCTCTTTTTGACATACTTCGGGTATACATATCAGTATA
TATTCTTATACCGCAAAAATCAGCGCGCAAATACGCATACTGTTATCTGGCTTTTAGTAAGCCGGATCCA
GATCTTTACGCCCCGCCCTGCCACTCATCGCAGTACTGTTGTAATTCATTAAGCATTCTGCCGACATGGA
AGCCATCACAAACGGCATGATGAACCTGAATCGCCAGCGGGCATCAGCACCTTGTCGCCTTGCGTATAAT
ATTTGCC
