[The description below was written by a language model from this plasmid's Addgene catalogue record.]
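Description:
pMAX-DEST is an empty Gateway destination vector for mammalian expression, built on the compact pmaxGFP backbone (about 2.8 kb). The GFP coding region of the parent plasmid was removed and replaced with the Gateway cassette taken from pLenti6 V5 DEST, so the plasmid carries no gene of interest. Instead it has a recombination-ready acceptor site positioned downstream of a CMV promoter. The use of an SV40 polyA reverse sequencing primer suggests that an SV40 polyadenylation signal lies downstream of the cassette, although no feature table is provided to confirm the exact layout, and the origin of replication is not stated.

A Gateway destination cassette of this kind typically consists of attR recombination sites flanking a chloramphenicol resistance gene and the ccdB counter-selection gene. This matches the record: the plasmid is selected with both kanamycin (the backbone marker) and chloramphenicol (the cassette marker), and it is propagated in a ccdB-tolerant strain because ccdB is toxic to standard E. coli. In an LR recombination reaction with an entry clone, the cassette is exchanged for the open reading frame of interest. This removes ccdB and chloramphenicol resistance, so correct recombinants can be recovered in ordinary strains on kanamycin.

The resulting expression clones place the inserted gene under strong constitutive CMV control with a V5 epitope fused to its C terminus, provided the insert lacks a stop codon and is in frame. The tag allows detection or immunoprecipitation with anti-V5 antibodies. The vector is suited to transient, non-viral expression of tagged proteins in transfected mammalian cells.
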