Addgene plasmid #37631: pMAX-DEST
Purpose: (Empty Backbone)
Depositing lab: Valeri Vasioukhin. Depositing organization: Fred Hutchinson Cancer Center. Publication: A causal role for ERG in neoplastic transformation of prostate epithelium. Klezovitch O, Risk M, Coleman I, Lucas JM, Null M, True LD, Nelson PS, Vasioukhin V. Proc Natl Acad Sci U S A. 2008 Feb 12. 105(6):2105-10. 10.1073/pnas.0711711105 PubMed 18245377.
Backbone
  Vector backbone: pmaxGFP
  Backbone manufacturer: Amaxa
  Backbone size (bp): 2800
  Modifications to backbone: GFP in pMAX-GFP vector was replaced with Gateway casette from pLenti6 V5 DEST (Invitrogen)
  Vector type: Mammalian Expression
  Promoter: CMV
  Tag / fusion protein: V5 (C terminal on insert)
Growth in bacteria
  Bacterial resistance: Chloramphenicol and Kanamycin, 25 & 50 μg/mL
  Growth temperature: 37°C
  Growth strain: ccdB Survival
  Copy number: Unknown
Gene/Insert
  Cloning method: Gateway Cloning
  Sequencing primers: 5′ CMV-F; 3′ SV40pA-R
Terms and licenses: Academic/Nonprofit Terms; Industry Terms: Not Available to Industry
How to cite: pMAX-DEST was a gift from Valeri Vasioukhin (Addgene plasmid # 37631 ; http://n2t.net/addgene:37631 ; RRID:Addgene_37631)
